Addgene plasmid #174010: S100B_cerulean
Purpose: Express mammalian S100B protein with cerulean tag in the C terminal
Depositing lab: Federico Herrera. Depositing organization: Universidade de Lisboa, Faculdade de Ciencias.
Backbone
  Vector backbone: pcDNA3.1+
  Backbone size w/o insert (bp): 996
  Total vector size (bp): 6362
  Vector type: Mammalian Expression
  Selectable markers: Neomycin (select with G418)
Growth in bacteria
  Bacterial resistance: Ampicillin, 100 μg/mL
  Growth temperature: 37°C
  Growth strain: DH5alpha
  Copy number: High Copy
Gene/Insert
  Gene/Insert name: S100B
  Species: H. sapiens (human)
  Insert size (bp): 276
  Entrez Gene: S100B (a.k.a. NEF, S100, S100-B, S100beta)
  Tag / fusion protein: mCerulean
Terms and licenses: Academic/Nonprofit Terms; Industry Terms: Not Available to Industry
How to cite: S100B_cerulean was a gift from Federico Herrera (Addgene plasmid # 174010 ; http://n2t.net/addgene:174010 ; RRID:Addgene_174010)
