[The description below was written by a language model from this plasmid's Addgene catalogue record and pLannotate feature annotations shown in this document.]
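Description:
S100B_cerulean is a mammalian expression plasmid built on the pcDNA3.1+ backbone that produces human S100B fused at its C terminus to the cyan fluorescent protein mCerulean. The sequenced construct is 6,362 bp. The catalogue lists a backbone size of 996 bp, which does not fit a pcDNA3.1-type vector of this total length. That figure roughly matches the combined length of the S100B and mCerulean coding regions, so it is probably a data-entry quirk. In bacteria the plasmid replicates from a high-copy ColE1/pUC-type origin and is selected with ampicillin through the β-lactamase gene and its native promoter. An f1 origin is also present, which in principle allows single-stranded DNA production.

The expression cassette is driven by the human cytomegalovirus immediate-early enhancer and promoter. A T7 promoter follows, which can serve for in vitro transcription or as a sequencing priming site. The 276 bp S100B open reading frame sits directly upstream of the mammalian codon-optimised, monomeric mCerulean sequence, separated by only a few bases, consistent with a single in-frame fusion. The transcript is terminated by the bovine growth hormone polyadenylation signal. A separate SV40 early promoter drives the neomycin phosphotransferase gene with an SV40 poly(A) signal, permitting G418 selection of stably transfected cells. The short annotated fragments (HIV-1 LTR, ble, lacI, bom, and lac promoter/operator elements) are most likely backbone remnants or sequence-similarity hits rather than functional parts.

The stated purpose is to express cerulean-tagged S100B, a calcium- and zinc-binding protein, in mammalian cells. Such a fusion is suited to fluorescence-based visualisation of the protein, although the record does not specify particular applications.
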