Features (pLannotate 1.2.2; 21 found; start..end, strand, type, name):
     28..80      -  misc_feature   bom (fragment): basis of mobility region from pBR322
    235..614     +  enhancer       CMV enhancer: human cytomegalovirus immediate early enhancer
    615..818     +  promoter       CMV promoter: human cytomegalovirus (CMV) immediate early promoter
    814..847     +  LTR            5' LTR (truncated) (fragment): truncated 5' long terminal repeat (LTR) from HIV-1
    863..881     +  promoter       T7 promoter: promoter for bacteriophage T7 RNA polymerase
    914..1189    +  CDS            S100B: S100B_HUMAN - Experimental evidence at protein level: Swiss-Prot protein existence level 1. Weakly binds calcium but binds zinc very tightly-distinct binding sites with different affinities exist for both ions on each monomer. Physiological concentrations of potassium ion antagonize the binding of both divalent cations, especially affecting high-affinity calcium-binding sites. Binds to and initiates the activation of STK38 by releasing autoinhibitory intramolecular interactions within the kinase. Interaction with AGER after myocardial infarction may play a role in myocyte apoptosis by activati
   1196..1915    +  CDS            mCerulean: enhanced monomeric variant of CFP (Rizzo et al., 2004) mammalian codon-optimized
   1959..2183    +  polyA_signal   bGH poly(A) signal: bovine growth hormone polyadenylation signal
   2187..2208    +  promoter       SV40 promoter (fragment): SV40 enhancer and early promoter
   2229..2657    +  rep_origin     f1 ori (sequence partly withheld): f1 bacteriophage origin of replication; arrow indicates direction of (+) strand synthesis
   2671..3000    +  promoter       SV40 promoter: SV40 enhancer and early promoter
   3067..3858    +  CDS            neo: KKA2_KLEPN - Also known as kan, nptII. Experimental evidence at protein level: Swiss-Prot protein existence level 1. Resistance to kanamycin, neomycin, paromomycin, ribostamycin, butirosin and gentamicin B. From Klebsiella pneumoniae.
   3882..4040    +  CDS            ble (fragment): BLE_KLEPN - Experimental evidence at protein level: Swiss-Prot protein existence level 1. Binding protein with a strong affinity to the bleomycin family of antibiotics. Binds to CL990; an antimitotic-antibiotic compound. From Klebsiella pneumoniae.
   4035..4156    +  polyA_signal   SV40 poly(A) signal: SV40 polyadenylation signal
   4229..4245    -  protein_bind   lac operator: The lac repressor binds to the lac operator to inhibit transcription in E. coli. This inhibition can be relieved by adding lactose or isopropyl-β-D-thiogalactopyranoside (IPTG). lac repressor encoded by lacI
   4253..4283    -  promoter       lac promoter: promoter for the E. coli lac operon
   4298..4319    -  protein_bind   CAP binding site: CAP binding activates transcription in the presence of cAMP. E. coli catabolite activator protein
   4332..4424    -  CDS            lacI (fragment): lac repressor; lacI; The lac repressor binds to the lac operator to inhibit transcription in E. coli. This inhibition can be relieved by adding lactose or isopropyl-β-D-thiogalactopyranoside (IPTG).
   4607..5195    -  rep_origin     ori: high-copy-number ColE1/pMB1/pBR322/pUC origin of replication
   5366..6226    -  CDS            AmpR: β-lactamase; bla; confers resistance to ampicillin, carbenicillin, and related antibiotics
   6227..6331    -  promoter       AmpR promoter: bla
>Addgene plasmid #174010 | S100B_cerulean | addgene full sequence | sequence record 474431 | Addgene NGS Result
GACGGATCGGGAGATCTCCCGATCCCCTATGGTGCACTCTCAGTACAATCTGCTCTGATGCCGCATAGTT
AAGCCAGTATCTGCTCCCTGCTTGTGTGTTGGAGGTCGCTGAGTAGTGCGCGAGCAAAATTTAAGCTACA
ACAAGGCAAGGCTTGACCGACAATTGCATGAAGAATCTGCTTAGGGTTAGGCGTTTTGCGCTGCTTCGCG
ATGTACGGGCCAGATATACGCGTTGACATTGATTATTGACTAGTTATTAATAGTAATCAATTACGGGGTC
ATTAGTTCATAGCCCATATATGGAGTTCCGCGTTACATAACTTACGGTAAATGGCCCGCCTGGCTGACCG
CCCAACGACCCCCGCCCATTGACGTCAATAATGACGTATGTTCCCATAGTAACGCCAATAGGGACTTTCC
ATTGACGTCAATGGGTGGAGTATTTACGGTAAACTGCCCACTTGGCAGTACATCAAGTGTATCATATGCC
AAGTACGCCCCCTATTGACGTCAATGACGGTAAATGGCCCGCCTGGCATTATGCCCAGTACATGACCTTA
TGGGACTTTCCTACTTGGCAGTACATCTACGTATTAGTCATCGCTATTACCATGGTGATGCGGTTTTGGC
AGTACATCAATGGGCGTGGATAGCGGTTTGACTCACGGGGATTTCCAAGTCTCCACCCCATTGACGTCAA
TGGGAGTTTGTTTTGGCACCAAAATCAACGGGACTTTCCAAAATGTCGTAACAACTCCGCCCCATTGACG
CAAATGGGCGGTAGGCGTGTACGGTGGGAGGTCTATATAAGCAGAGCTCTCTGGCTAACTAGAGAACCCA
CTGCTTACTGGCTTATCGAAATTAATACGACTCACTATAGGGAGACCCAAGCTGGCTAGCGTTTAAACTT
AAGATGTCTGAGCTGGAGAAGGCCATGGTGGCCCTCATCGACGTTTTCCACCAATATTCTGGAAGGGAGG
GAGACAAGCACAAGCTGAAGAAATCCGAACTGAAGGAGCTCATCAACAATGAGCTTTCCCATTTCTTAGA
GGAAATCAAAGAGCAGGAGGTTGTGGACAAAGTCATGGAAACACTGGACAATGATGGAGACGGCGAATGT
GACTTCCAGGAATTCATGGCCTTTGTTGCCATGGTTACTACTGCCTGCCACGAGTTCTTTGAACATGAGG
CTAGCATGGTGAGCAAGGGCGAGGAGCTGTTCACCGGGGTGGTGCCCATCCTGGTCGAGCTGGACGGCGA
CGTAAACGGCCACAAGTTCAGCGTGTCCGGCGAGGGCGAGGGCGATGCCACCTACGGCAAGCTGACCCTG
AAGTTCATCTGCACCACCGGCAAGCTGCCCGTGCCCTGGCCCACCCTCGTGACCACCCTGACCTGGGGCG
TGCAGTGCTTCGCCCGCTACCCCGACCACATGAAGCAGCACGACTTCTTCAAGTCCGCCATGCCCGAAGG
CTACGTCCAGGAGCGCACCATCTTCTTCAAGGACGACGGCAACTACAAGACCCGCGCCGAGGTGAAGTTC
GAGGGCGACACCCTGGTGAACCGCATCGAGCTGAAGGGCATCGACTTCAAGGAGGACGGCAACATCCTGG
GGCACAAGCTGGAGTACAACGCCATCAGCGACAACGTCTATATCACCGCCGACAAGCAGAAGAACGGCAT
CAAGGCCAACTTCAAGATCCGCCACAACATCGAGGACGGCAGCGTGCAGCTCGCCGACCACTACCAGCAG
AACACCCCCATCGGCGACGGCCCCGTGCTGCTGCCCGACAACCACTACCTGAGCACCCAGTCCAAGCTGA
GCAAAGACCCCAACGAGAAGCGCGATCACATGGTCCTGCTGGAGTTCGTGACCGCCGCCGGGATCACTCT
CGGCATGGACGAGCTGTACAAGTAACTCGAGTCTAGAGGGCCCGTTTAAACCCGCTGATCAGCCTCGACT
GTGCCTTCTAGTTGCCAGCCATCTGTTGTTTGCCCCTCCCCCGTGCCTTCCTTGACCCTGGAAGGTGCCA
CTCCCACTGTCCTTTCCTAATAAAATGAGGAAATTGCATCGCATTGTCTGAGTAGGTGTCATTCTATTCT
GGGGGGTGGGGTGGGGCAGGACAGCAAGGGGGAGGATTGGGAAGACAATAGCAGGCATGCTGGGGATGCG
GTGGGCTCTATGGCTTCTGAGGCGGAAAGAACCAGCTGGGGCTCTAGGGGGTATCCCC
[124 nt withheld, positions 2229-2352]
C
[91 nt withheld, positions 2354-2444]
A
[49 nt withheld, positions 2446-2494]
CCTTTGACGTTGGAGTCCACGTTCTTT
[37 nt withheld, positions 2522-2558]
ACCCTATCTCGGTCTATTCTTTTGATTTATAAGGGATTTTGCCGATTTCGGCCTATTGGTTAAAAAATGA
GCTGATTTAACAAAAATTTAACGCGAATTAATTCTGTGGAATGTGTGTCAGTTAGGGTGTGGAAAGTCCC
CAGGCTCCCCAGCAGGCAGAAGTATGCAAAGCATGCATCTCAATTAGTCAGCAACCAGGTGTGGAAAGTC
CCCAGGCTCCCCAGCAGGCAGAAGTATGCAAAGCATGCATCTCAATTAGTCAGCAACCATAGTCCCGCCC
CTAACTCCGCCCATCCCGCCCCTAACTCCGCCCAGTTCCGCCCATTCTCCGCCCCATGGCTGACTAATTT
TTTTTATTTATGCAGAGGCCGAGGCCGCCTCTGCCTCTGAGCTATTCCAGAAGTAGTGAGGAGGCTTTTT
TGGAGGCCTAGGCTTTTGCAAAAAGCTCCCGGGAGCTTGTATATCCATTTTCGGATCTGATCAAGAGACA
GGATGAGGATCGTTTCGCATGATTGAACAAGATGGATTGCACGCAGGTTCTCCGGCCGCTTGGGTGGAGA
GGCTATTCGGCTATGACTGGGCACAACAGACAATCGGCTGCTCTGATGCCGCCGTGTTCCGGCTGTCAGC
GCAGGGGCGCCCGGTTCTTTTTGTCAAGACCGACCTGTCCGGTGCCCTGAATGAACTGCAGGACGAGGCA
GCGCGGCTATCGTGGCTGGCCACGACGGGCGTTCCTTGCGCAGCTGTGCTCGACGTTGTCACTGAAGCGG
GAAGGGACTGGCTGCTATTGGGCGAAGTGCCGGGGCAGGATCTCCTGTCATCTCACCTTGCTCCTGCCGA
GAAAGTATCCATCATGGCTGATGCAATGCGGCGGCTGCATACGCTTGATCCGGCTACCTGCCCATTCGAC
CACCAAGCGAAACATCGCATCGAGCGAGCACGTACTCGGATGGAAGCCGGTCTTGTCGATCAGGATGATC
TGGACGAAGAGCATCAGGGGCTCGCGCCAGCCGAACTGTTCGCCAGGCTCAAGGCGCGCATGCCCGACGG
CGAGGATCTCGTCGTGACCCATGGCGATGCCTGCTTGCCGAATATCATGGTGGAAAATGGCCGCTTTTCT
GGATTCATCGACTGTGGCCGGCTGGGTGTGGCGGACCGCTATCAGGACATAGCGTTGGCTACCCGTGATA
TTGCTGAAGAGCTTGGCGGCGAATGGGCTGACCGCTTCCTCGTGCTTTACGGTATCGCCGCTCCCGATTC
GCAGCGCATCGCCTTCTATCGCCTTCTTGACGAGTTCTTCTGAGCGGGACTCTGGGGTTCGAAATGACCG
ACCAAGCGACGCCCAACCTGCCATCACGAGATTTCGATTCCACCGCCGCCTTCTATGAAAGGTTGGGCTT
CGGAATCGTTTTCCGGGACGCCGGCTGGATGATCCTCCAGCGCGGGGATCTCATGCTGGAGTTCTTCGCC
CACCCCAACTTGTTTATTGCAGCTTATAATGGTTACAAATAAAGCAATAGCATCACAAATTTCACAAATA
AAGCATTTTTTTCACTGCATTCTAGTTGTGGTTTGTCCAAACTCATCAATGTATCTTATCATGTCTGTAT
ACCGTCGACCTCTAGCTAGAGCTTGGCGTAATCATGGTCATAGCTGTTTCCTGTGTGAAATTGTTATCCG
CTCACAATTCCACACAACATACGAGCCGGAAGCATAAAGTGTAAAGCCTGGGGTGCCTAATGAGTGAGCT
AACTCACATTAATTGCGTTGCGCTCACTGCCCGCTTTCCAGTCGGGAAACCTGTCGTGCCAGCTGCATTA
ATGAATCGGCCAACGCGCGGGGAGAGGCGGTTTGCGTATTGGGCGCTCTTCCGCTTCCTCGCTCACTGAC
TCGCTGCGCTCGGTCGTTCGGCTGCGGCGAGCGGTATCAGCTCACTCAAAGGCGGTAATACGGTTATCCA
CAGAATCAGGGGATAACGCAGGAAAGAACATGTGAGCAAAAGGCCAGCAAAAGGCCAGGAACCGTAAAAA
GGCCGCGTTGCTGGCGTTTTTCCATAGGCTCCGCCCCCCTGACGAGCATCACAAAAATCGACGCTCAAGT
CAGAGGTGGCGAAACCCGACAGGACTATAAAGATACCAGGCGTTTCCCCCTGGAAGCTCCCTCGTGCGCT
CTCCTGTTCCGACCCTGCCGCTTACCGGATACCTGTCCGCCTTTCTCCCTTCGGGAAGCGTGGCGCTTTC
TCATAGCTCACGCTGTAGGTATCTCAGTTCGGTGTAGGTCGTTCGCTCCAAGCTGGGCTGTGTGCACGAA
CCCCCCGTTCAGCCCGACCGCTGCGCCTTATCCGGTAACTATCGTCTTGAGTCCAACCCGGTAAGACACG
ACTTATCGCCACTGGCAGCAGCCACTGGTAACAGGATTAGCAGAGCGAGGTATGTAGGCGGTGCTACAGA
GTTCTTGAAGTGGTGGCCTAACTACGGCTACACTAGAAGAACAGTATTTGGTATCTGCGCTCTGCTGAAG
CCAGTTACCTTCGGAAAAAGAGTTGGTAGCTCTTGATCCGGCAAACAAACCACCGCTGGTAGCGGTGGTT
TTTTTGTTTGCAAGCAGCAGATTACGCGCAGAAAAAAAGGATCTCAAGAAGATCCTTTGATCTTTTCTAC
GGGGTCTGACGCTCAGTGGAACGAAAACTCACGTTAAGGGATTTTGGTCATGAGATTATCAAAAAGGATC
TTCACCTAGATCCTTTTAAATTAAAAATGAAGTTTTAAATCAATCTAAAGTATATATGAGTAAACTTGGT
CTGACAGTTACCAATGCTTAATCAGTGAGGCACCTATCTCAGCGATCTGTCTATTTCGTTCATCCATAGT
TGCCTGACTCCCCGTCGTGTAGATAACTACGATACGGGAGGGCTTACCATCTGGCCCCAGTGCTGCAATG
ATACCGCGAGACCCACGCTCACCGGCTCCAGATTTATCAGCAATAAACCAGCCAGCCGGAAGGGCCGAGC
GCAGAAGTGGTCCTGCAACTTTATCCGCCTCCATCCAGTCTATTAATTGTTGCCGGGAAGCTAGAGTAAG
TAGTTCGCCAGTTAATAGTTTGCGCAACGTTGTTGCCATTGCTACAGGCATCGTGGTGTCACGCTCGTCG
TTTGGTATGGCTTCATTCAGCTCCGGTTCCCAACGATCAAGGCGAGTTACATGATCCCCCATGTTGTGCA
AAAAAGCGGTTAGCTCCTTCGGTCCTCCGATCGTTGTCAGAAGTAAGTTGGCCGCAGTGTTATCACTCAT
GGTTATGGCAGCACTGCATAATTCTCTTACTGTCATGCCATCCGTAAGATGCTTTTCTGTGACTGGTGAG
TACTCAACCAAGTCATTCTGAGAATAGTGTATGCGGCGACCGAGTTGCTCTTGCCCGGCGTCAATACGGG
ATAATACCGCGCCACATAGCAGAACTTTAAAAGTGCTCATCATTGGAAAACGTTCTTCGGGGCGAAAACT
CTCAAGGATCTTACCGCTGTTGAGATCCAGTTCGATGTAACCCACTCGTGCACCCAACTGATCTTCAGCA
TCTTTTACTTTCACCAGCGTTTCTGGGTGAGCAAAAACAGGAAGGCAAAATGCCGCAAAAAAGGGAATAA
GGGCGACACGGAAATGTTGAATACTCATACTCTTCCTTTTTCAATATTATTGAAGCATTTATCAGGGTTA
TTGTCTCATGAGCGGATACATATTTGAATGTATTTAGAAAAATAAACAAATAGGGGTTCCGCGCACATTT
CCCCGAAAAGTGCCACCTGACGTC
